>Addgene plasmid #186188 | pAAV-CAG-iGECInano | addgene full sequence | sequence record 365705 | Addgene Partial NGS Result
TCGATTTTTGTGATGCTCGTCAGGGGGGCGGAGCCTATGGAAAAACGCCAGCAACGCGGCCTTTTTACGG
TTCCTGGCCTTTTGCTGGCCTTTTGCTCACATGTCCTGCAGGCAGCTGCGCGCTCGCTCGCTCACTGAGG
CCGCCCGGGCGTCGGGCGACCTTTGGTCGCCCGGCCTCAGTGAGCGAGCGAGCGCGCAGAGAGGGAGTGG
CCAACTCCATCACTAGGGGTTCCTGCGGCCGCACGCGTAACACTAGTTATTAATAGTAATCAATTACGGG
GTCATTAGTTCATAGCCCATATATGGAGTTCCGCGTTACATAACTTACGGTAAATGGCCCGCCTGGCTGA
CCGCCCAACGACCCCCGCCCATTGACGTCAATAATGACGTATGTTCCCATAGTAACGCCAATAGGGACTT
TCCATTGACGTCAATGGGTGGAGTATTTACGGTAAACTGCCCACTTGGCAGTACATCAAGTGTATCATAT
GCCAAGTACGCCCCCTATTGACGTCAATGACGGTAAATGGCCCGCCTGGCATTATGCCCAGTACATGACC
TTATGGGACTTTCCTACTTGGCAGTACATCTACGTATTAGTCATCGCTATTACCATGGTCGAGGTGAGCC
CCACGTTCTGCTTCACTCTCCCCATCTCCCCCCCCTCCCCACCCCCAATTTTGTATTTATTTATTTTTTA
ATTATTTTGTGCAGCGATGGGGGCGGGGGGGGGGGGGGGGGCGGGGCGGGGCGAGGGGYRKRRSRGRGCG
AGGCGGAGAGGTGCGGCGGCAGCCAATCAGAGCGGCGCGCTCCGAAAGTTTCCTTTTATGGCGAGGCGGC
GGCGGCGGCGGCCCTATAAAAAGCGAAGCGCGCGGCGGGCGGGAGTCGCTGCGCGCTGCCTTCGCCCCGT
GCCCCGCTCCGCCGCCGCCTCGCGCCGCCCGCCCCGGCTCTGACTGACCGCGTTACTCCCACAGGTGAGC
GGGCGGGACGGCCCTTCTCCTCCGGGCTGTAATTAGCGCTTGGTTTAATGACGGCTTGTTTCTTTTCTGT
GGCTGCGTGAAAGCCTTGAGGGGCTCCGGGAGCGCCGGCAGGAAGGAAATGGGCGGGGAGGGCCTTCGTG
CGTCGCCGCGCCGCCGTCCCCTTCTCCCTCTCCAGCCTCGGGGCTGTCCGCGGGGGGACGGCTGCCTTCG
GGGGGGACGGGGCAGGGCGGGGTTCGGCTTCTGGCGTGTGACCGGCGGCTCTAGAGCCTCTGCTAACCAT
GTTCATGCCTTCTTCTTTTTCCTACAGCTCCTGGGCAACGTGCTGGTTATTGTGCTGTCTCATCATTTTG
GCAAAGAATTGCGGCCCAACGGTACCGCCACCATGGGCATTAACGAGCTTGCTCTTAAGTTGGCTGGACT
TGATATTAACAAGACTGGAGGAGGTTCTAATCTCGATAAAATGCTCAATACAACAGTGACCGAGGTGCGC
AAGTTCCTGCAAGCGGACAGAGTGTGCGTGTTCAAGTTCGAGGAAGATTACTCCGGCACCGTCTCGCACG
AAGCCGTGGACGACAGATGGATTAGCATCCTGAAGACCCAGGTGCAGGACAGATACTTCATGGAAACCAG
AGGCGAGGAATACGTCCACGGCAGATACCAGGCCATCGCCGACATCTACACAGCCAATCTGGTCGAGTGC
TACAGAGACCTGCTGATCGAGTTTCAGGTGCGGGCCATTCTGGCTGTCCCCATCCTGCAAGGCAAGAAGC
TGTGGGGCCTGCTGGTGGCCCACCAACTGGCCGGCCCTCGGGAGTGGCAGACCTGGGAAATCGACTTCCT
GAAACAGCAAGCTGTCGTCATGGGAATTGCTATTCAACAGCCGCCAAGCGAAGAGGAACTGAGCGAGTGC
TTCAGAATCTTCGACTTCGACGGCAACGGCTTCATCGACAGAGAGGAGTTTGGCGACATCATCAGACTGA
CCGGCGAGCAGCTGACCGACGAGGACGTGGACGAGATCTTCGGCGACTCCGACACCGACAAGAACGGCAG
AATCGATTTCGACGAGTTCCTGAAGATGGTGGAAAACGTGCAGCCGACCTGCGACGATGAGCCGATCCAT
ATCCCCGGTGCCATCCAACCGCATGGACTGCTGCTCGCCCTCGCCGCCGACATGACGATCGTTGCCGGCA
GCGACAACCTTCCCGAACTCACCGGACTGGCGATCGGCGCCCTGATCGGCCGCTCTGCGGCCGATGTCTT
CGACTCGGAGACGCACAACCGTCTGACGATCGCCTTGGCCGAGCCCGGGGCGGCCGTCGGAGCACCGATC
ACTGTCGGCTTCACGATGCGAAAGGACGCAGGCTTCATCGGCTCCTGGCATCGCCATGATCAGCTCATCT
TCCTGGAGCTGGAGCCTCCCCAGCGGGACGTCGCCGAGCCGCAGGCGTTCTTCCGCCGCACCAACAGCGC
CATCCGCCGCCTGCAGGCCGCCGAAACCTTGGAAAGCGCCTGCGCCGCCGCGGCGCAAGAGGTGCGGAAG
ATTACCGGCTTCGATCGGGTGATGATCTATCGCTTCGCCTCCGACTTCAGCGGGTCCGTGATCGCAGAGG
ATCGGTGCGCCGAGGTCGAGTCAAAACTAGGCCTGCACTATCCTGCCTCATTCATCCCGGCGCAGGCCCG
TCGGCTCTATACCATCAACCCGGTACGGATCATTCCCGACATCAATTATCGGCCGGTGCCGGTCACCCCA
GACCTCAATCCGGTCACCGGGCGGCCGATTGATCTTAGCTTCGCCATCCTGCGCAGCGTCTCGCCCAACC
ATCTGGAGTTCATGCGCAACATAGGCATGCACGGCACGATGTCGATCTCGATTTTGCGCGGCGAGCGACT
GTGGGGATTGATCGTTTGCCATCACCGAACGCCGTACTACGTCGATCTCGATGGCCGCCAAGCCTGCAAG
AGGGTCGCCGAGAGGCTGGCCACTCAGATCGGCGTGATGGAAGAGTGAGAATTCGATATCAAGCTTATCG
ATAATCAACCTCTGGATTACAAAATTTGTGAAAGATTGACTGGTATTCTTAACTATGTTGCTCCTTTTAC
GCTATGTGGATACGCTGCTTTAATGCCTTTGTATCATGCTATTGCTTCCCGTATGGCTTTCATTTTCTCC
TCCTTGTATAAATCCTGGTTGCTGTCTCTTTATGAGGAGTTGTGGCCCGTTGTCAGGCAACGTGGCGTGG
TGTGCACTGTGTTTGCTGACGCAACCCCCACTGGTTGGGGCATTGCCACCACCTGTCAGCTCCTTTCCGG
GACTTTCGCTTTCCCCCTCCCTATTGCCACGGCGGAACTCATCGCCGCCTGCCTTGCCCGCTGCTGGACA
GGGGCTCGGCTGTTGGGCACTGACAATTCCGTGGTGTTGTCGGGGAAATCATCGTCCTTTCCTTGGCTGC
TCGCCTATGTTGCCACCTGGATTCTGCGCGGGACGTCCTTCTGCTACGTCCCTTCGGCCCTCAATCCAGC
GGACCTTCCTTCCCGCGGCCTGCTGCCGGCTCTGCGGCCTCTTCCGCGTCTTCGCCTTCGCCCTCAGACG
AGTCGGATCTCCCTTTGGGCCGCCTCCCCGCATCGATACCGAGCGCTGCTCGAGAGATCTACGGGTGGCA
TCCCTGTGACCCCTCCCCAGTGCCTCTCCTGGCCCTGGAAGTTGCCACTCCAGTGCCCACCAGCCTTGTC
CTAATAAAATTAAGTTGCATCATTTTGTCTGACTAGGTGTCCTTCTATAATATTATGGGGTGGAGGGGGG
TGGTATGGAGCAAGGGGCAAGTTGGGAAGACAACCTGTAGGGCCTGCGGGGTCTATTGGGAACCAAGCTG
GAGTGCAGTGGCACAATCTTGGCTCACTGCAATCTCCGCCTCCTGGGTTCAAGCGATTCTCCTGCCTCAG
CCTCCCGAGTTGTTGGGATTCCAGGCATGCATGACCAGGCTCAGCTAATTTTTGTTTTTTTGGTAGAGAC
GGGGTTTCACCATATTGGCCAGGCTGGTCTCCAACTCCTAATCTCAGGTGATCTACCCACCTTGGCCTCC
CAAATTGCTGGGATTACAGGCGTGAACCACTGCTCCCTTCCCTGTCCTTCTGATTTTGTAGGTAACCACG
TGCGGACCGAGCGGCCGCAGGAACCCCTAGTGATGGAGTTGGCCACTCCCTCTCTGCGCGCTCGCTCGCT
CACTGAGGCCGGGCGACCAAAGGTCGCCCGACGCCCGGGCTTTGCCCGGGCGGCCTCAGTGAGCGAGCGA
GCGCGCAGCTGCCTGCAGGGGCGCCTGATGCGGTATTTTCTCCTTACGCATCTGTGCGGTATTTCACACC
GCATA
[95 nt withheld, positions 4346-4440]
T
[46 nt withheld, positions 4442-4487]
C
[141 nt withheld, positions 4489-4629]
CCTTTGACGTTGGAGTCCACGTTCTTT
[37 nt withheld, positions 4657-4693]
ACTCTATCTCGGGCTATTCTTTTGATTTATAAGGGATTTTGCCGATTTCGGTCTATTGGTTAAAAAATGA
GCTGATTTAACAAAAATTTAACGCGAATTTTAACAAAATATTAACGTTTACAATTTTATGGTGCACTCTC
AGTACAATCTGCTCTGATGCCGCATAGTTAAGCCAGCCCCGACACCCGCCAACACCCGCTGACGCGCCCT
GACGGGCTTGTCTGCTCCCGGCATCCGCTTACAGACAAGCTGTGACCGTCTCCGGGAGCTGCATGTGTCA
GAGGTTTTCACCGTCATCACCGAAACGCGCGAGACGAAAGGGCCTCGTGATACGCCTATTTTTATAGGTT
AATGTCATGATAATAATGGTTTCTTAGACGTCAGGTGGCACTTTTCGGGGAAATGTGCGCGGAACCCCTA
TTTGTTTATTTTTCTAAATACATTCAAATATGTATCCGCTCATGAGACAATAACCCTGATAAATGCTTCA
ATAATATTGAAAAAGGAAGAGTATGAGTATTCAACATTTCCGTGTCGCCCTTATTCCCTTTTTTGCGGCA
TTTTGCCTTCCTGTTTTTGCTCACCCAGAAACGCTGGTGAAAGTAAAAGATGCTGAAGATCAGTTGGGTG
CACGAGTGGGTTACATCGAACTGGATCTCAACAGCGGTAAGATCCTTGAGAGTTTTCGCCCCGAAGAACG
TTTTCCAATGATGAGCACTTTTAAAGTTCTGCTATGTGGCGCGGTATTATCCCGTATTGACGCCGGGCAA
GAGCAACTCGGTCGCCGCATACACTATTCTCAGAATGACTTGGTTGAGTACTCACCAGTCACAGAAAAGC
ATCTTACGGATGGCATGACAGTAAGAGAATTATGCAGTGCTGCCATAACCATGAGTGATAACACTGCGGC
CAACTTACTTCTGACAACGATCGGAGGACCGAAGGAGCTAACCGCTTTTTTGCACAACATGGGGGATCAT
GTAACTCGCCTTGATCGTTGGGAACCGGAGCTGAATGAAGCCATACCAAACGACGAGCGTGACACCACGA
TGCCTGTAGCAATGGCAACAACGTTGCGCAAACTATTAACTGGCGAACTACTTACTCTAGCTTCCCGGCA
ACAATTAATAGACTGGATGGAGGCGGATAAAGTTGCAGGACCACTTCTGCGCTCGGCCCTTCCGGCTGGC
TGGTTTATTGCTGATAAATCTGGAGCCGGTGAGCGTGGGTCTCGCGGTATCATTGCAGCACTGGGGCCAG
ATGGTAAGCCCTCCCGTATCGTAGTTATCTACACGACGGGGAGTCAGGCAACTATGGATGAACGAAATAG
ACAGATCGCTGAGATAGGTGCCTCACTGATTAAGCATTGGTAACTGTCAGACCAAGTTTACTCATATATA
CTTTAGATTGATTTAAAACTTCATTTTTAATTTAAAAGGATCTAGGTGAAGATCCTTTTTGATAATCTCA
TGACCAAAATCCCTTAACGTGAGTTTTCGTTCCACTGAGCGTCAGACCCCGTAGAAAAGATCAAAGGATC
TTCTTGAGATCCTTTTTTTCTGCGCGTAATCTGCTGCTTGCAAACAAAAAAACCACCGCTACCAGCGGTG
GTTTGTTTGCCGGATCAAGAGCTACCAACTCTTTTTCCGAAGGTAACTGGCTTCAGCAGAGCGCAGATAC
CAAATACTGTTCTTCTAGTGTAGCCGTAGTTAGGCCACCACTTCAAGAACTCTGTAGCACCGCCTACATA
CCTCGCTCTGCTAATCCTGTTACCAGTGGCTGCTGCCAGTGGCGATAAGTCGTGTCTTACCGGGTTGGAC
TCAAGACGATAGTTACCGGATAAGGCGCAGCGGTCGGGCTGAACGGGGGGTTCGTGCACACAGCCCAGCT
TGGAGCGAACGACCTACACCGAACTGAGATACCTACAGCGTGAGCTATGAGAAAGCGCCACGCTTCCCGA
AGGGAGAAAGGCGGACAGGTATCCGGTAAGCGGCAGGGTCGGAACAGGAGAGCGCACGAGGGAGCTTCCA
GGGGGAAACGCCTGGTATCTTTATAGTCCTGTCGGGTTTCGCCACCTCTGACTTGAGCG
Features (pLannotate 1.2.2; 19 found; start..end, strand, type, name):
    116..143     +  repeat_region  AAV2 ITR (fragment): inverted terminal repeat of adeno-associated virus serotype 2 inverted
    172..199     +  repeat_region  AAV2 ITR (fragment): inverted terminal repeat of adeno-associated virus serotype 2 inverted
    314..617     +  enhancer       CMV enhancer: human cytomegalovirus immediate early enhancer
    882..1017    +  intron         hybrid intron (fragment): hybrid between chicken β-actin (CBA) and minute virus of mice (MMV) introns (Gray et al., 2011)
   1082..1287    +  intron         chimeric intron (fragment): chimera between introns from chicken β-actin and rabbit β-globin
   1426..1860    +  CDS            miRFP670nano: miRFP670nano is a basic (constitutively fluorescent) near ir fluorescent protein published in 2019, derived from Nostoc punctiforme. It has very low acid sensitivity. It requires the cofactor biliverdin for fluorescence.
   1858..2073    +  CDS            TNNC2_PELLE (fragment): Experimental evidence at protein level: Swiss-Prot protein existence level 1. Troponin is the central regulatory protein of striated muscle contraction. Tn consists of three components: Tn-I which is the inhibitor of actomyosin ATPase, Tn-T which contains the binding site for tropomyosin and Tn-C. The binding of calcium to Tn-C abolishes the inhibitory action of Tn on actin filaments. From Pelophylax lessonae (Pool frog) (Rana lessonae).
   2071..2985    +  CDS            miRFP720: miRFP720 is a basic (constitutively fluorescent) near ir fluorescent protein published in 2018, derived from Rhodopseudomonas palustris. It has low acid sensitivity. It requires the cofactor biliverdin for fluorescence.
   2989..3013    +  misc_feature   MCS (fragment): pBluescript multiple cloning site
   3013..3601    +  misc_feature   WPRE: woodchuck hepatitis virus posttranscriptional regulatory element
   3633..4109    +  polyA_signal   hGH poly(A) signal: human growth hormone polyadenylation signal
   4149..4289    +  repeat_region  AAV2 ITR: inverted terminal repeat of adeno-associated virus serotype 2 inverted
   4294..4345    -  misc_feature   bom (fragment): basis of mobility region from pBR322
   4364..4819    +  rep_origin     f1 ori (sequence partly withheld): f1 bacteriophage origin of replication; arrow indicates direction of (+) strand synthesis
   4820..4869    -  misc_feature   bom (fragment): basis of mobility region from pBR322
   4971..5006    -  CDS            rop (fragment): Rop protein, which maintains plasmids at low copy number; rop
   5101..5205    +  promoter       AmpR promoter: bla
   5206..6066    +  CDS            AmpR: β-lactamase; bla; confers resistance to ampicillin, carbenicillin, and related antibiotics
   6237..43      +  rep_origin     ori (across the origin): high-copy-number ColE1/pMB1/pBR322/pUC origin of replication
