[The description below was written by a language model from this plasmid's Addgene catalogue record and pLannotate feature annotations shown in this document.]
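Description:
pAAV-CAG-iGECInano is an adeno-associated virus transfer plasmid, built on the pCW3SL backbone, for delivering a small near-infrared genetically encoded calcium indicator to mammalian cells. It is propagated in bacteria under ampicillin selection (AmpR, β-lactamase, with its own promoter) from a ColE1/pMB1-type origin. The catalogue lists it as low copy, although the annotation labels the origin as a high-copy type and detects only a small fragment of rop. An f1 phage origin is also present. The sequence record is labelled a partial NGS result. It shows one complete AAV2 inverted terminal repeat downstream of the cassette but only two short ITR fragments upstream, which may reflect the difficulty of sequencing these repeats rather than a real truncation. The ITRs define the segment that is replicated and packaged into AAV particles when helper functions are supplied.

Between the ITRs, the CAG promoter (annotated as the CMV enhancer followed by chicken β-actin-derived chimeric intron sequences) drives iGECInano, a synthetic single open reading frame inserted between KpnI and EcoRI sites. The annotation resolves it into three adjoining parts: miRFP670nano, a short fragment matching troponin C, and miRFP720. This fits the stated FRET design, in which a calcium-binding troponin C domain sits between a near-infrared donor and acceptor, so that calcium-induced conformational change would alter energy transfer between them. Both fluorescent proteins require biliverdin as a chromophore. A WPRE downstream of the coding sequence enhances transcript stability and expression, and the human growth hormone polyadenylation signal terminates the message. The construct is intended for producing AAV for strong, broad expression of the sensor for near-infrared calcium imaging.
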