Addgene plasmid #186188: pAAV-CAG-iGECInano
Purpose: AAV vector packaging small FRET-based near-infrared genetically-encoded calcium indicator
Depositing lab: Vladislav Verkhusha. Depositing organization: Albert Einstein College of Medicine. Publication: Design and Initial Characterization of a Small Near-Infrared Fluorescent Calcium Indicator. Matlashov ME, Vera J, Kasatkina LA, Khodakhah K, Verkhusha VV. Front Cell Dev Biol. 2022 Jun 29;10:880107. doi: 10.3389/fcell.2022.880107. eCollection 2022. PubMed 35846350.
Backbone
  Vector backbone: pCW3SL
  Vector type: AAV
Growth in bacteria
  Bacterial resistance: Ampicillin, 100 μg/mL
  Growth temperature: 37°C
  Growth strain: NEB Stable
  Copy number: Low Copy
Gene/Insert
  Gene/Insert name: iGECInano
  Species: Synthetic
  Promoter: CAG
  Cloning method: Restriction Enzyme; 5′ cloning site KpnI (unknown if destroyed); 3′ cloning site EcoRI (unknown if destroyed)
Terms and licenses: Academic/Nonprofit Terms; Industry Terms: Not Available to Industry
How to cite: pAAV-CAG-iGECInano was a gift from Vladislav Verkhusha (Addgene plasmid # 186188 ; http://n2t.net/addgene:186188 ; RRID:Addgene_186188)
